>Addgene plasmid #116516 | pHAGE-PIK3CA-N345I | addgene full sequence | sequence record 242682 | Addgene NGS Result
TGGAAGGGCTAATTCACTCCCAAAGAAGACAAGATATCCTTGATCTGTGGATCTACCACACACAAGGCTA
CTTCCCTGATTAGCAGAACTACACACCAGGGCCAGGGGTCAGATATCCACTGACCTTTGGATGGTGCTAC
AAGCTAGTACCAGTTGAGCCAGATAAGGTAGAAGAGGCCAATAAAGGAGAGAACACCAGCTTGTTACACC
CTGTGAGCCTGCATGGGATGGATGACCCGGAGAGAGAAGTGTTAGAGTGGAGGTTTGACAGCCGCCTAGC
ATTTCATCACGTGGCCCGAGAGCTGCATCCGGAGTACTTCAAGAACTGCTGATATCGAGCTTGCTACAAG
GGACTTTCCGCTGGGGACTTTCCAGGGAGGCGTGGCCTGGGCGGGACTGGGGAGTGGCGAGCCCTCAGAT
CCTGCATATAAGCAGCTGCTTTTTGCCTGTACTGGGTCTCTCTGGTTAGACCAGATCTGAGCCTGGGAGC
TCTCTGGCTAACTAGGGAACCCACTGCTTAAGCCTCAATAAAGCTTGCCTTGAGTGCTTCAAGTAGTGTG
TGCCCGTCTGTTGTGTGACTCTGGTAACTAGAGATCCCTCAGACCCTTTTAGTCAGTGTGGAAAATCTCT
AGCAGTGGCGCCCGAACAGGGACTTGAAAGCGAAAGGGAAACCAGAGGAGCTCTCTCGACGCAGGACTCG
GCTTGCTGAAGCGCGCACGGCAAGAGGCGAGGGGCGGCGACTGGTGAGTACGCCAAAAATTTTGACTAGC
GGAGGCTAGAAGGAGAGAGATGGGTGCGAGAGCGTCAGTATTAAGCGGGGGAGAATTAGATCGCGATGGG
AAAAAATTCGGTTAAGGCCAGGGGGAAAGAAAAAATATAAATTAAAACATATAGTATGGGCAAGCAGGGA
GCTAGAACGATTCGCAGTTAATCCTGGCCTGTTAGAAACATCAGAAGGCTGTAGACAAATACTGGGACAG
CTACAACCATCCCTTCAGACAGGATCAGAAGAACTTAGATCATTATATAATACAGTAGCAACCCTCTATT
GTGTGCATCAAAGGATAGAGATAAAAGACACCAAGGAAGCTTTAGACAAGATAGAGGAAGAGCAAAACAA
AAGTAAGACCACCGCACAGCAAGCGGCCGGCCGCTGATCTTCAGACCTGGAGGAGGAGATATGAGGGACA
ATTGGAGAAGTGAATTATATAAATATAAAGTAGTAAAAATTGAACCATTAGGAGTAGCACCCACCAAGGC
AAAGAGAAGAGTGGTGCAGAGAGAAAAAAGAGCAGTGGGAATAGGAGCTTTGTTCCTTGGGTTCTTGGGA
GCAGCAGGAAGCACTATGGGCGCAGCGTCAATGACGCTGACGGTACAGGCCAGACAATTATTGTCTGGTA
TAGTGCAGCAGCAGAACAATTTGCTGAGGGCTATTGAGGCGCAACAGCATCTGTTGCAACTCACAGTCTG
GGGCATCAAGCAGCTCCAGGCAAGAATCCTGGCTGTGGAAAGATACCTAAAGGATCAACAGCTCCTGGGG
ATTTGGGGTTGCTCTGGAAAACTCATTTGCACCACTGCTGTGCCTTGGAATGCTAGTTGGAGTAATAAAT
CTCTGGAACAGATTTGGAATCACACGACCTGGATGGAGTGGGACAGAGAAATTAACAATTACACAAGCTT
AATACACTCCTTAATTGAAGAATCGCAAAACCAGCAAGAAAAGAATGAACAAGAATTATTGGAATTAGAT
AAATGGGCAAGTTTGTGGAATTGGTTTAACATAACAAATTGGCTGTGGTATATAAAATTATTCATAATGA
TAGTAGGAGGCTTGGTAGGTTTAAGAATAGTTTTTGCTGTACTTTCTATAGTGAATAGAGTTAGGCAGGG
ATATTCACCATTATCGTTTCAGACCCACCTCCCAACCCCGAGGGGACCCGACAGGCCCGAAGGAATAGAA
GAAGAAGGTGGAGAGAGAGACAGAGACAGATCCATTCGATTAGTGAACGGATCTCGACGGTATCGCCGAA
TTCACAAATGGCAGTATTCATCCACAATTTTAAAAGAAAAGGGGGGATTGGGGGGTACAGTGCAGGGGAA
AGAATAGTAGACATAATAGCAACAGACATACAAACTAAAGAATTACAAAAACAAATTACAAAAATTCAAA
ATTTTCGGGTTTATTACAGGGACAGCAGAGATCCAGTTTGGACTAGTCGTGAGGCTCCGGTGCCCGTCAG
TGGGCAGAGCGCACATCGCCCACAGTCCCCGAGAAGTTGGGGGGAGGGGTCGGCAATTGAACCGGTGCCT
AGAGAAGGTGGCGCGGGGTAAACTGGGAAAGTGATGTCGTGTACTGGCTCCGCCTTTTTCCCGAGGGTGG
GGGAGAACCGTATATAAGTGCAGTAGTCGCCGTGAACGTTCTTTTTCGCAACGGGTTTGCCGCCAGAACA
CAGGTAAGTGCCGTGTGTGGTTCCCGCGGGCCTGGCCTCTTTACGGGTTATGGCCCTTGCGTGCCTTGAA
TTACTTCCACCTGGCTGCAGTACGTGATTCTTGATCCCGAGCTTCGGGTTGGAAGTGGGTGGGAGAGTTC
GAGGCCTTGCGCTTAAGGAGCCCCTTCGCCTCGTGCTTGAGTTGAGGCCTGGCCTGGGCGCTGGGGCCGC
CGCGTGCGAATCTGGTGGCACCTTCGCGCCTGTCTCGCTGCTTTCGATAAGTCTCTAGCCATTTAAAATT
TTTGATGACCTGCTGCGACGCTTTTTTTCTGGCAAGATAGTCTTGTAAATGCGGGCCAAGATCTGCACAC
TGGTATTTCGGTTTTTGGGGCCGCGGGCGGCGACGGGGCCCGTGCGTCCCAGCGCACATGTTCGGCGAGG
CGGGGCCTGCGAGCGCGGCCACCGAGAATCGGACGGGGGTAGTCTCAAGCTGGCCGGCCTGCTCTGGTGC
CTGGCCTCGCGCCGCCGTGTATCGCCCCGCCCTGGGCGGCAAGGCTGGCCCGGTCGGCACCAGTTGCGTG
AGCGGAAAGATGGCCGCTTCCCGGCCCTGCTGCAGGGAGCTCAAAATGGAGGACGCGGCGCTCGGGAGAG
CGGGCGGGTGAGTCACCCACACAAAGGAAAAGGGCCTTTCCGTCCTCAGCCGTCGCTTCATGTGACTCCA
CGGAGTACCGGGCGCCGTCCAGGCACCTCGATTAGTTCTCGAGCTTTTGGAGTACGTCGTCTTTAGGTTG
GGGGGAGGGGTTTTATGCGATGGAGTTTCCCCACACTGAGTGGGTGGAGACTGAAGTTAGGCCAGCTTGG
CACTTGATGTAATTCTCCTTGGAATTTGCCCTTTTTGAGTTTGGATCTTGGTTCATTCTCAAGCCTCAGA
CAGTGGTTCAAAGTTTTTTTCTTCCATTTCAGGTGTCGTGAAGCGGCCCTGCAGATATCAACAAGTTTGT
ACAAAAAAGCAGGCACCATGCCTCCAAGACCATCATCAGGTGAACTGTGGGGCATCCACTTGATGCCCCC
AAGAATCCTAGTAGAATGTTTACTACCAAATGGAATGATAGTGACTTTAGAATGCCTCCGTGAGGCTACA
TTAATAACCATAAAGCATGAACTATTTAAAGAAGCAAGAAAATACCCCCTCCATCAACTTCTTCAAGATG
AATCTTCTTACATTTTCGTAAGTGTTACTCAAGAAGCAGAAAGGGAAGAATTTTTTGATGAAACAAGACG
ACTTTGTGACCTTCGGCTTTTTCAACCCTTTTTAAAAGTAATTGAACCAGTAGGCAACCGTGAAGAAAAG
ATCCTCAATCGAGAAATTGGTTTTGCTATCGGCATGCCAGTGTGTGAATTTGATATGGTTAAAGATCCAG
AAGTACAGGACTTCCGAAGAAATATTCTGAACGTTTGTAAAGAAGCTGTGGATCTTAGGGACCTCAATTC
ACCTCATAGTAGAGCAATGTATGTCTATCCTCCAAATGTAGAATCTTCACCAGAATTGCCAAAGCACATA
TATAATAAATTAGATAAAGGGCAAATAATAGTGGTGATCTGGGTAATAGTTTCTCCAAATAATGACAAGC
AGAAGTATACTCTGAAAATCAACCATGACTGTGTACCAGAACAAGTAATTGCTGAAGCAATCAGGAAAAA
AACTCGAAGTATGTTGCTATCCTCTGAACAACTAAAACTCTGTGTTTTAGAATATCAGGGCAAGTATATT
TTAAAAGTGTGTGGATGTGATGAATACTTCCTAGAAAAATATCCTCTGAGTCAGTATAAGTATATAAGAA
GCTGTATAATGCTTGGGAGGATGCCCAATTTGATGTTGATGGCTAAAGAAAGCCTTTATTCTCAACTGCC
AATGGACTGTTTTACAATGCCATCTTATTCCAGACGCATTTCCACAGCTACACCATATATGAATGGAGAA
ACATCTACAAAATCCCTTTGGGTTATAAATAGTGCACTCAGAATAAAAATTCTTTGTGCAACCTACGTGA
TTGTAAATATTCGAGACATTGATAAGATCTATGTTCGAACAGGTATCTACCATGGAGGAGAACCCTTATG
TGACAATGTGAACACTCAAAGAGTACCTTGTTCCAATCCCAGGTGGAATGAATGGCTGAATTATGATATA
TACATTCCTGATCTTCCTCGTGCTGCTCGACTTTGCCTTTCCATTTGCTCTGTTAAAGGCCGAAAGGGTG
CTAAAGAGGAACACTGTCCATTGGCATGGGGAAATATAAACTTGTTTGATTACACAGACACTCTAGTATC
TGGAAAAATGGCTTTGAATCTTTGGCCAGTACCTCATGGATTAGAAGATTTGCTGAACCCTATTGGTGTT
ACTGGATCAAATCCAAATAAAGAAACTCCATGCTTAGAGTTGGAGTTTGACTGGTTCAGCAGTGTGGTAA
AGTTCCCAGATATGTCAGTGATTGAAGAGCATGCCAATTGGTCTGTATCCCGAGAAGCAGGATTTAGCTA
TTCCCACGCAGGACTGAGTAACAGACTAGCTAGAGACAATGAATTAAGGGAAAATGACAAAGAACAGCTC
AAAGCAATTTCTACACGAGATCCTCTCTCTGAAATCACTGAGCAGGAGAAAGATTTTCTATGGAGTCACA
GACACTATTGTGTAACTATCCCCGAAATTCTACCCAAATTGCTTCTGTCTGTTAAATGGAATTCTAGAGA
TGAAGTAGCCCAGATGTATTGCTTGGTAAAAGATTGGCCTCCAATCAAACCTGAACAGGCTATGGAACTT
CTGGACTGTAATTACCCAGATCCTATGGTTCGAGGTTTTGCTGTTCGGTGCTTGGAAAAATATTTAACAG
ATGACAAACTTTCTCAGTATTTAATTCAGCTAGTACAGGTCCTAAAATATGAACAATATTTGGATAACTT
GCTTGTGAGATTTTTACTGAAGAAAGCATTGACTAATCAAAGGATTGGGCACTTTTTCTTTTGGCATTTA
AAATCTGAGATGCACAATAAAACAGTTAGCCAGAGGTTTGGCCTGCTTTTGGAGTCCTATTGTCGTGCAT
GTGGGATGTATTTGAAGCACCTGAATAGGCAAGTCGAGGCAATGGAAAAGCTCATTAACTTAACTGACAT
TCTCAAACAGGAGAAGAAGGATGAAACACAAAAGGTACAGATGAAGTTTTTAGTTGAGCAAATGAGGCGA
CCAGATTTCATGGATGCTCTACAGGGCTTTCTGTCTCCTCTAAACCCTGCTCATCAACTAGGAAACCTCA
GGCTTGAAGAGTGTCGAATTATGTCCTCTGCAAAAAGGCCACTGTGGTTGAATTGGGAGAACCCAGACAT
CATGTCAGAGTTACTGTTTCAGAACAATGAGATCATCTTTAAAAATGGGGATGATTTACGGCAAGATATG
CTAACACTTCAAATTATTCGTATTATGGAAAATATCTGGCAAAATCAAGGTCTTGATCTTCGAATGTTAC
CTTATGGTTGTCTGTCAATCGGTGACTGTGTGGGACTTATTGAGGTGGTGCGAAATTCTCACACTATTAT
GCAAATTCAGTGCAAAGGCGGCTTGAAAGGTGCACTGCAGTTCAACAGCCACACACTACATCAGTGGCTC
AAAGACAAGAACAAAGGAGAAATATATGATGCAGCCATTGACCTGTTTACACGTTCATGTGCTGGATACT
GTGTAGCTACCTTCATTTTGGGAATTGGAGATCGTCACAATAGTAACATCATGGTGAAAGACGATGGACA
ACTGTTTCATATAGATTTTGGACACTTTTTGGATCACAAGAAGAAAAAATTTGGTTATAAACGAGAACGT
GTGCCATTTGTTTTGACACAGGATTTCTTAATAGTGATTAGTAAAGGAGCCCAAGAATGCACAAAGACAA
GAGAATTTGAGAGGTTTCAGGAGATGTGTTACAAGGCTTATCTAGCTATTCGACAGCATGCCAATCTCTT
CATAAATCTTTTCTCAATGATGCTTGGCTCTGGAATGCCAGAACTACAATCTTTTGATGACATTGCATAC
ATTCGAAAGACCCTAGCCTTAGATAAAACTGAGCAAGAGGCTTTGGAGTATTTCATGAAACAAATGAATG
ATGCACATCATGGTGGCTGGACAACAAAAATGGATTGGATCTTCCACACAATTAAACAGCATGCATTGAA
CTAGAACCCAGCTTTCTTGTACAAAGTGGTGATATCCAATTAACCCTCACTAAAGGTGTAAGTGAAATAG
TGAGTTATTTCCCTATAGTGAGTCGTATTACCACCCAACTTTTCTATACAAAGTGGTTGATATCCAGCAC
AGTGGCGGCCGCTCGAGTCTAGAGGGCCCGCGGTTCGAAGGTAAGCCTATCCCTAACCCTCTCCTCGGTC
TCGATTCTACGCGTACCGGTTAGTAATGAGATCCCTCCCCCCCCCCTAACGTTACTGGCCGAAGCCGCTT
GGAATAAGGCCGGTGTGCGTTTGTCTATATGTTATTTTCCACCATATTGCCGTCTTTTGGCAATGTGAGG
GCCCGGAAACCTGGCCCTGTCTTCTTGACGAGCATTCCTAGGGGTCTTTCCCCTCTCGCCAAAGGAATGC
AAGGTCTGTTGAATGTCGTGAAGGAAGCAGTTCCTCTGGAAGCTTCTTGAAGACAAACAACGTCTGTAGC
GACCCTTTGCAGGCAGCGGAACCCCCCACCTGGCGACAGGTGCCTCTGCGGCCAAAAGCCACGTGTATAA
GATACACCTGCAAAGGCGGCACAACCCCAGTGCCACGTTGTGAGTTGGATAGTTGTGGAAAGAGTCAAAT
GGCTCTCCTCAAGCGTATTCAACAAGGGGCTGAAGGATGCCCAGAAGGTACCCCATTGTATGGGATCTGA
TCTGGGGCCTCGGTGCACATGCTTTACATGTGTTTAGTCGAGGTTAAAAAAACGTCTAGGCCCCCCGAAC
CACGGGGACGTGGTTTTCCTTTGAAAAACACGATGATAATATGGCCACACATATGGTGAGCAAGGGCGAG
GAGCTGTTCACCGGGGTGGTGCCCATCCTGGTCGAGCTGGACGGCGACGTAAACGGCCACAAGTTCAGCG
TGTCCGGCGAGGGCGAGGGCGATGCCACCTACGGCAAGCTGACCCTGAAGTTCATCTGCACCACCGGCAA
GCTGCCCGTGCCCTGGCCCACCCTCGTGACCACCCTGACCTACGGCGTGCAGTGCTTCAGCCGCTACCCC
GACCACATGAAGCAGCACGACTTCTTCAAGTCCGCCATGCCCGAAGGCTACGTCCAGGAGCGCACCATCT
TCTTCAAGGACGACGGCAACTACAAGACCCGCGCCGAGGTGAAGTTCGAGGGCGACACCCTGGTGAACCG
CATCGAGCTGAAGGGCATCGACTTCAAGGAGGACGGCAACATCCTGGGGCACAAGCTGGAGTACAACTAC
AACAGCCACAACGTCTATATCATGGCCGACAAGCAGAAGAACGGCATCAAGGTGAACTTCAAGATCCGCC
ACAACATCGAGGACGGCAGCGTGCAGCTCGCCGACCACTACCAGCAGAACACCCCCATCGGCGACGGCCC
CGTGCTGCTGCCCGACAACCACTACCTGAGCACCCAGTCCGCCCTGAGCAAAGACCCCAACGAGAAGCGC
GATCACATGGTCCTGCTGGAGTTCGTGACCGCCGCCGGGATCACTCTCGGCATGGACGAGCTGTACAAGT
AAATCGATAGATCCTAATCAACCTCTGGATTACAAAATTTGTGAAAGATTGACTGGTATTCTTAACTATG
TTGCTCCTTTTACGCTATGTGGATACGCTGCTTTAATGCCTTTGTATCATGCTATTGCTTCCCGTATGGC
TTTCATTTTCTCCTCCTTGTATAAATCCTGGTTGCTGTCTCTTTATGAGGAGTTGTGGCCCGTTGTCAGG
CAACGTGGCGTGGTGTGCACTGTGTTTGCTGACGCAACCCCCACTGGTTGGGGCATTGCCACCACCTGTC
AGCTCCTTTCCGGGACTTTCGCTTTCCCCCTCCCTATTGCCACGGCGGAACTCATCGCCGCCTGCCTTGC
CCGCTGCTGGACAGGGGCTCGGCTGTTGGGCACTGACAATTCCGTGGTGTTGTCGGGGAAATCATCGTCC
TTTCCTTGGCTGCTCGCCTGTGTTGCCACCTGGATTCTGCGCGGGACGTCCTTCTGCTACGTCCCTTCGG
CCCTCAATCCAGCGGACCTTCCTTCCCGCGGCCTGCTGCCGGCTCTGCGGCCTCTTCCGCGTCTTCGCCT
TCGCCCTCAGACGAGTCGGATCTCCCTTTGGGCCGCCTCCCCGCCTGAGATCCTTTAAGACCAATGACTT
ACAAGGCAGCTGTAGATCTTAGCCACTTTTTAAAAGAAAAGGGGGGACTGGAAGGGCTAATTCACTCCCA
ACGAAGACAAGATCTGCTTTTTGCTTGTACTGGGTCTCTCTGGTTAGACCAGATCTGAGCCTGGGAGCTC
TCTGGCTAACTAGGGAACCCACTGCTTAAGCCTCAATAAAGCTTGCCTTGAGTGCTTCAAGTAGTGTGTG
CCCGTCTGTTGTGTGACTCTGGTAACTAGAGATCCCTCAGACCCTTTTAGTCAGTGTGGAAAATCTCTAG
CAGTAGTAGTTCATGTCATCTTATTATTCAGTATTTATAACTTGCAAAGAAATGAATATCAGAGAGTGAG
AGGCCCGGGTTAATTAAGGAAAGGGCTAGATCATTCTTGAAGACGAAAGGGCCTCGTGATACGCCTATTT
TTATAGGTTAATGTCATGATAATAATGGTTTCTTAGACGTCAGGTGGCACTTTTCGGGGAAATGTGCGCG
GAACCCCTATTTGTTTATTTTTCTAAATACATTCAAATATGTATCCGCTCATGAGACAATAACCCTGATA
AATGCTTCAATAATATTGAAAAAGGAAGAGTATGAGTATTCAACATTTCCGTGTCGCCCTTATTCCCTTT
TTTGCGGCATTTTGCCTTCCTGTTTTTGCTCACCCAGAAACGCTGGTGAAAGTAAAAGATGCTGAAGATC
AGTTGGGTGCACGAGTGGGTTACATCGAACTGGATCTCAACAGCGGTAAGATCCTTGAGAGTTTTCGCCC
CGAAGAACGTTTTCCAATGATGAGCACTTTTAAAGTTCTGCTATGTGGCGCGGTATTATCCCGTGTTGAC
GCCGGGCAAGAGCAACTCGGTCGCCGCATACACTATTCTCAGAATGACTTGGTTGAGTACTCACCAGTCA
CAGAAAAGCATCTTACGGATGGCATGACAGTAAGAGAATTATGCAGTGCTGCCATAACCATGAGTGATAA
CACTGCGGCCAACTTACTTCTGACAACGATCGGAGGACCGAAGGAGCTAACCGCTTTTTTGCACAACATG
GGGGATCATGTAACTCGCCTTGATCGTTGGGAACCGGAGCTGAATGAAGCCATACCAAACGACGAGCGTG
ACACCACGATGCCTGTAGCAATGGCAACAACGTTGCGCAAACTATTAACTGGCGAACTACTTACTCTAGC
TTCCCGGCAACAATTAATAGACTGGATGGAGGCGGATAAAGTTGCAGGACCACTTCTGCGCTCGGCCCTT
CCGGCTGGCTGGTTTATTGCTGATAAATCTGGAGCCGGTGAGCGTGGGTCTCGCGGTATCATTGCAGCAC
TGGGGCCAGATGGTAAGCCCTCCCGTATCGTAGTTATCTACACGACGGGGAGTCAGGCAACTATGGATGA
ACGAAATAGACAGATCGCTGAGATAGGTGCCTCACTGATTAAGCATTGGTAACTGTCAGACCAAGTTTAC
TCATATATACTTTAGATTGATTTAAAACTTCATTTTTAATTTAAAAGGATCTAGGTGAAGATCCTTTTTG
ATAATCTCATGACCAAAATCCCTTAACGTGAGTTTTCGTTCCACTGAGCGTCAGACCCCGTAGAAAAGAT
CAAAGGATCTTCTTGAGATCCTTTTTTTCTGCGCGTAATCTGCTGCTTGCAAACAAAAAAACCACCGCTA
CCAGCGGTGGTTTGTTTGCCGGATCAAGAGCTACCAACTCTTTTTCCGAAGGTAACTGGCTTCAGCAGAG
CGCAGATACCAAATACTGTTCTTCTAGTGTAGCCGTAGTTAGGCCACCACTTCAAGAACTCTGTAGCACC
GCCTACATACCTCGCTCTGCTAATCCTGTTACCAGTGGCTGCTGCCAGTGGCGATAAGTCGTGTCTTACC
GGGTTGGACTCAAGACGATAGTTACCGGATAAGGCGCAGCGGTCGGGCTGAACGGGGGGTTCGTGCACAC
AGCCCAGCTTGGAGCGAACGACCTACACCGAACTGAGATACCTACAGCGTGAGCTATGAGAAAGCGCCAC
GCTTCCCGAAGGGAGAAAGGCGGACAGGTATCCGGTAAGCGGCAGGGTCGGAACAGGAGAGCGCACGAGG
GAGCTTCCAGGGGGAAACGCCTGGTATCTTTATAGTCCTGTCGGGTTTCGCCACCTCTGACTTGAGCGTC
GATTTTTGTGATGCTCGTCAGGGGGGCGGAGCCTATGGAAAAACGCCAGCAACGCGGCCTTTTTACGGTT
CCTGGCCTTTTGCTGGCCTTTTGCTCACATGTTCTTTCCTGCGTTATCCCCTGATTCTGTGGATAACCGT
ATTACCGCCTTTGAGTGAGCTGATACCGCTCGCCGCAGCCGAACGACCGAGCGCAGCGAGTCAGTGAGCG
AGGAAGCGGAAGAGCGCCCAATACGCAAACCGCCTCTCCCCGCGCGTTGGCCGATTCATTAATGCAGCAA
GCTCATGGCTGACTAATTTTTTTTATTTATGCAGAGGCCGAGGCCGCCTCGGCCTCTGAGCTATTCCAGA
AGTAGTGAGGAGGCTTTTTTGGAGGCCTAGGCTTTTGCAAAAAGCTCCCCGTGGCACGACAGGTTTCCCG
ACTGGAAAGCGGGCAGTGAGCGCAACGCAATTAATGTGAGTTAGCTCACTCATTAGGCACCCCAGGCTTT
ACACTTTATGCTTCCGGCTCGTATGTTGTGTGGAATTGTGAGCGGATAACAATTTCACACAGGAAACAGC
TATGACATGATTACGAATTTCACAAATAAAGCATTTTTTTCACTGCATTCTAGTTGTGGTTTGTCCAAAC
TCATCAATGTATCTTATCATGTCTGGATCAACTGGATAACTCAAGCTAACCAAAATCATCCCAAACTTCC
CACCCCATACCCTATTACCACTGCCAATTACCTGTGGTTTCATTTACTCTAAACCTGTGATTCCTCTGAA
TTATTTTCATTTTAAAGAAATTGTATTTGTTAAATATGTACTACAAACTTAGTAGT
Features (pLannotate 1.2.2; 30 found; start..end, strand, type, name):
    377..634     +  LTR            5' LTR (truncated): truncated 5' long terminal repeat (LTR) from HIV-1
    681..806     +  misc_feature   HIV-1 Ψ: packaging signal of human immunodeficiency virus type 1
    790..1128    +  CDS            HIV-1 gag (fragment): gag protein from human immunodeficiency virus 1; gag
   1303..1536    +  misc_feature   RRE: The Rev response element (RRE) of HIV-1 allows for Rev-dependent mRNA export from the nucleus to the cytoplasm.
   1913..2013    +  CDS            Rev (fragment): human immunodeficiency virus 1 (HIV-1) Rev protein; rev; enhances nuclear export of unspliced and incompletely spliced viral mRNAs
   2058..2175    +  misc_feature   cPPT/CTS: central polypurine tract and central termination sequence of HIV-1
   2223..3401    +  promoter       EF-1α promoter: strong constitutive promoter for human elongation factor EF-1α
   3422..3442    +  protein_bind   attB1: mutant version of attB; core recombination site for the Gateway® BP reaction BP Clonase™
   3448..6651    +  CDS            PIK3CA: PK3CA_HUMAN - Experimental evidence at protein level: Swiss-Prot protein existence level 1. Phosphoinositide-3-kinase (PI3K) phosphorylates phosphatidylinositol (PI) and its phosphorylated derivatives at position 3 of the inositol ring to produce 3-phosphoinositides (PubMed:15135396, PubMed:23936502, PubMed:28676499). Uses ATP and PtdIns(4,5)P2 (phosphatidylinositol 4,5-bisphosphate) to generate phosphatidylinositol 3,4,5-trisphosphate (PIP3) (PubMed:15135396, PubMed:28676499). PIP3 plays a key role by recruiting PH domain- containing proteins to the membrane, including AKT1 and PDPK1, activat
   6656..6680    -  protein_bind   attB2: mutant version of attB; recombination site for the Gateway® BP reaction BP Clonase™
   6688..6706    +  promoter       T3 promoter: promoter for bacteriophage T3 RNA polymerase
   6732..6750    -  promoter       T7 promoter: promoter for bacteriophage T7 RNA polymerase
   6756..6774    -  protein_bind   attB4 (fragment): mutant version of attB; core recombination site for the Gateway® BP reaction BP Clonase™
   6830..6871    +  CDS            V5 tag: epitope tag from simian virus 5
   6997..7459    +  misc_feature   IRES: internal ribosome entry site (IRES) of the encephalomyocarditis virus (EMCV)
   7473..8192    +  CDS            EGFP: the original enhanced GFP (Yang et al., 1996) mammalian codon-optimized
   8206..8794    +  misc_feature   WPRE: woodchuck hepatitis virus posttranscriptional regulatory element
   8802..8867    +  CDS            nef (fragment): NEF_HV1Z2 - Experimental evidence at protein level: Swiss-Prot protein existence level 1. Extracellular Nef protein targets CD4(+) T-lymphocytes for apoptosis by interacting with CXCR4 surface receptors. From Human immunodeficiency virus type 1 group M subtype D (isolate Z2/CDC-Z34) (HIV-1).
   8869..9102    +  LTR            3' LTR (ΔU3): self-inactivating 3' long terminal repeat (LTR) from HIV-1
   9307..9411    +  promoter       AmpR promoter: bla
   9412..10272   +  CDS            AmpR: β-lactamase; bla; confers resistance to ampicillin, carbenicillin, and related antibiotics
  10443..11031   +  rep_origin     ori: high-copy-number ColE1/pMB1/pBR322/pUC origin of replication
  11214..11268   +  CDS            lacI (fragment): lac repressor; lacI; The lac repressor binds to the lac operator to inhibit transcription in E. coli. This inhibition can be relieved by adding lactose or isopropyl-β-D-thiogalactopyranoside (IPTG).
  11274..11367   +  rep_origin     SV40 ori (fragment): SV40 origin of replication
  11392..11429   +  CDS            lacI (fragment): lac repressor; lacI; The lac repressor binds to the lac operator to inhibit transcription in E. coli. This inhibition can be relieved by adding lactose or isopropyl-β-D-thiogalactopyranoside (IPTG).
  11442..11463   +  protein_bind   CAP binding site: CAP binding activates transcription in the presence of cAMP. E. coli catabolite activator protein
  11478..11508   +  promoter       lac promoter: promoter for the E. coli lac operon
  11512..11534   +  protein_bind   lac operator (fragment): The lac repressor binds to the lac operator to inhibit transcription in E. coli. This inhibition can be relieved by adding lactose or isopropyl-β-D-thiogalactopyranoside (IPTG). lac repressor encoded by lacI
  11566..11649   +  polyA_signal   SV40 poly(A) signal (fragment): SV40 polyadenylation signal
  11816..329     +  CDS            nef (fragment) (across the origin): NEF_HV1BR - Experimental evidence at protein level: Swiss-Prot protein existence level 1. Extracellular Nef protein targets CD4(+) T-lymphocytes for apoptosis by interacting with CXCR4 surface receptors (PubMed:14990729). From Human immunodeficiency virus type 1 group M subtype B (isolate BRU/LAI) (HIV-1).
