[The description below was written by a language model from this plasmid's Addgene catalogue record and pLannotate feature annotations shown in this document.]
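Description:
pHAGE-PIK3CA-N345I is an 11.8 kb HIV-1-based lentiviral expression plasmid built on the pHAGE backbone and carrying human PIK3CA, which encodes the p110-alpha catalytic subunit of phosphoinositide 3-kinase, with the N345I substitution. It is propagated in E. coli through a high-copy ColE1/pUC-type origin and selected with ampicillin via the bla gene. Remnants of lac regulatory sequence and SV40 fragments are also present in the bacterial backbone.

The transfer cassette lies between a truncated 5' LTR and a self-inactivating ΔU3 3' LTR. It includes the Ψ packaging signal with a short gag fragment, the Rev response element for Rev-dependent nuclear export of the genomic RNA, and the cPPT/CTS, which aids nuclear import in transduced cells. Expression is driven by the constitutive human EF-1α promoter. The PIK3CA open reading frame sits between attB1 and attB2 sites, consistent with the recorded Gateway cloning. Downstream are short T3 and T7 promoter sequences, an attB4 fragment and a V5 epitope tag annotation. The record does not say whether the V5 tag is translated in frame with PIK3CA, so a fusion should not be assumed. An EMCV IRES followed by EGFP allows the same transcript to report transduced cells by fluorescence, and a WPRE enhances transcript stability and expression. No mammalian drug-selection marker is annotated.

The construct is intended for lentiviral delivery and stable expression of this PIK3CA variant in mammalian cells. It comes from a study on systematic functional annotation of somatic cancer mutations, where such clones let the activity of a mutant allele be assessed.
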