Addgene plasmid #116516: pHAGE-PIK3CA-N345I
Purpose: Lentiviral expression of PIK3CA N345I
Depositing lab: Gordon Mills & Kenneth Scott. Depositing organization: Baylor College of Medicine. Publication: Systematic Functional Annotation of Somatic Mutations in Cancer. Ng PK, Li J, Jeong KJ, Shao S, Chen H, Tsang YH, Sengupta S, Wang Z, Bhavana VH, Tran R, Soewito S, Minussi DC, Moreno D, Kong K, Dogruluk T, Lu H, Gao J, Tokheim C, Zhou DC, Johnson AM, Zeng J, Ip CKM, Ju Z, Wester M, Yu S, Li Y, Vellano CP, Schultz N, Karchin R, Ding L, Lu Y, Cheung LWT, Chen K, Shaw KR, Meric-Bernstam F, Scott KL, Yi S, Sahni N, Liang H, Mills GB. Cancer Cell. 2018 Mar 12;33(3):450-462.e10. doi: 10.1016/j.ccell.2018.01.021. PubMed 29533785.
Backbone
  Vector backbone: pHAGE
  Vector type: Lentiviral
Growth in bacteria
  Bacterial resistance: Ampicillin, 100 μg/mL
  Growth temperature: 37°C
  Growth strain: Stbl3
  Copy number: High Copy
Gene/Insert
  Gene/Insert name: PIK3CA
  Species: H. sapiens (human)
  Mutation: N345I
  Entrez Gene: PIK3CA (a.k.a. CCM4, CLAPO, CLOVE, CWS5, HMH, MCAP, MCM, MCMTC, PI3K, PI3K-alpha, p110-alpha)
  Cloning method: Gateway Cloning
Terms and licenses: Academic/Nonprofit Terms; Industry Terms: Not Available to Industry
How to cite: pHAGE-PIK3CA-N345I was a gift from Gordon Mills & Kenneth Scott (Addgene plasmid # 116516 ; http://n2t.net/addgene:116516 ; RRID:Addgene_116516)
