>Addgene plasmid #116516 | pHAGE-PIK3CA-N345I | depositor partial sequence | sequence record 219390 | insert
ATGCCTCCACGACCATCATCAGGTGAACTGTGGGGCATCCACTTGATGCCCCCAAGAATCCTAGTAGAAT
GTTTACTACCAAATGGAATGATAGTGACTTTAGAATGCCTCCGTGAGGCTACATTAATAACCATAAAGCA
TGAACTATTTAAAGAAGCAAGAAAATACCCCCTCCATCAACTTCTTCAAGATGAATCTTCTTACATTTTC
GTAAGTGTTACTCAAGAAGCAGAAAGGGAAGAATTTTTTGATGAAACAAGACGACTTTGTGACCTTCGGC
TTTTTCAACCCTTTTTAAAAGTAATTGAACCAGTAGGCAACCGTGAAGAAAAGATCCTCAATCGAGAAAT
TGGTTTTGCTATCGGCATGCCAGTGTGTGAATTTGATATGGTTAAAGATCCAGAAGTACAGGACTTCCGA
AGAAATATTCTGAACGTTTGTAAAGAAGCTGTGGATCTTAGGGACCTCAATTCACCTCATAGTAGAGCAA
TGTATGTCTATCCTCCAAATGTAGAATCTTCACCAGAATTGCCAAAGCACATATATAATAAATTAGATAA
AGGGCAAATAATAGTGGTGATCTGGGTAATAGTTTCTCCAAATAATGACAAGCAGAAGTATACTCTGAAA
ATCAACCATGACTGTGTACCAGAACAAGTAATTGCTGAAGCAATCAGGAAAAAAACTCGAAGTATGTTGC
TATCCTCTGAACAACTAAAACTCTGTGTTTTAGAATATCAGGGCAAGTATATTTTAAAAGTGTGTGGATG
TGATGAATACTTCCTAGAAAAATATCCTCTGAGTCAGTATAAGTATATAAGAAGCTGTATAATGCTTGGG
AGGATGCCCAATTTGATGTTGATGGCTAAAGAAAGCCTTTATTCTCAACTGCCAATGGACTGTTTTACAA
TGCCATCTTATTCCAGACGCATTTCCACAGCTACACCATATATGAATGGAGAAACATCTACAAAATCCCT
TTGGGTTATAAATAGTGCACTCAGAATAAAAATTCTTTGTGCAACCTACGTGATTGTAAATATTCGAGAC
ATTGATAAGATCTATGTTCGAACAGGTATCTACCATGGAGGAGAACCCTTATGTGACAATGTGAACACTC
AAAGAGTACCTTGTTCCAATCCCAGGTGGAATGAATGGCTGAATTATGATATATACATTCCTGATCTTCC
TCGTGCTGCTCGACTTTGCCTTTCCATTTGCTCTGTTAAAGGCCGAAAGGGTGCTAAAGAGGAACACTGT
CCATTGGCATGGGGAAATATAAACTTGTTTGATTACACAGACACTCTAGTATCTGGAAAAATGGCTTTGA
ATCTTTGGCCAGTACCTCATGGATTAGAAGATTTGCTGAACCCTATTGGTGTTACTGGATCAAATCCAAA
TAAAGAAACTCCATGCTTAGAGTTGGAGTTTGACTGGTTCAGCAGTGTGGTAAAGTTCCCAGATATGTCA
GTGATTGAAGAGCATGCCAATTGGTCTGTATCCCGAGAAGCAGGATTTAGCTATTCCCACGCAGGACTGA
GTAACAGACTAGCTAGAGACAATGAATTAAGGGAAAATGACAAAGAACAGCTCAAAGCAATTTCTACACG
AGATCCTCTCTCTGAAATCACTGAGCAGGAGAAAGATTTTCTATGGAGTCACAGACACTATTGTGTAACT
ATCCCCGAAATTCTACCCAAATTGCTTCTGTCTGTTAAATGGAATTCTAGAGATGAAGTAGCCCAGATGT
ATTGCTTGGTAAAAGATTGGCCTCCAATCAAACCTGAACAGGCTATGGAACTTCTGGACTGTAATTACCC
AGATCCTATGGTTCGAGGTTTTGCTGTTCGGTGCTTGGAAAAATATTTAACAGATGACAAACTTTCTCAG
TATTTAATTCAGCTAGTACAGGTCCTAAAATATGAACAATATTTGGATAACTTGCTTGTGAGATTTTTAC
TGAAGAAAGCATTGACTAATCAAAGGATTGGGCACTTTTTCTTTTGGCATTTAAAATCTGAGATGCACAA
TAAAACAGTTAGCCAGAGGTTTGGCCTGCTTTTGGAGTCCTATTGTCGTGCATGTGGGATGTATTTGAAG
CACCTGAATAGGCAAGTCGAGGCAATGGAAAAGCTCATTAACTTAACTGACATTCTCAAACAGGAGAAGA
AGGATGAAACACAAAAGGTACAGATGAAGTTTTTAGTTGAGCAAATGAGGCGACCAGATTTCATGGATGC
TCTACAGGGCTTTCTGTCTCCTCTAAACCCTGCTCATCAACTAGGAAACCTCAGGCTTGAAGAGTGTCGA
ATTATGTCCTCTGCAAAAAGGCCACTGTGGTTGAATTGGGAGAACCCAGACATCATGTCAGAGTTACTGT
TTCAGAACAATGAGATCATCTTTAAAAATGGGGATGATTTACGGCAAGATATGCTAACACTTCAAATTAT
TCGTATTATGGAAAATATCTGGCAAAATCAAGGTCTTGATCTTCGAATGTTACCTTATGGTTGTCTGTCA
ATCGGTGACTGTGTGGGACTTATTGAGGTGGTGCGAAATTCTCACACTATTATGCAAATTCAGTGCAAAG
GCGGCTTGAAAGGTGCACTGCAGTTCAACAGCCACACACTACATCAGTGGCTCAAAGACAAGAACAAAGG
AGAAATATATGATGCAGCCATTGACCTGTTTACACGTTCATGTGCTGGATACTGTGTAGCTACCTTCATT
TTGGGAATTGGAGATCGTCACAATAGTAACATCATGGTGAAAGACGATGGACAACTGTTTCATATAGATT
TTGGACACTTTTTGGATCACAAGAAGAAAAAATTTGGTTATAAACGAGAACGTGTGCCATTTGTTTTGAC
ACAGGATTTCTTAATAGTGATTAGTAAAGGAGCCCAAGAATGCACAAAGACAAGAGAATTTGAGAGGTTT
CAGGAGATGTGTTACAAGGCTTATCTAGCTATTCGACAGCATGCCAATCTCTTCATAAATCTTTTCTCAA
TGATGCTTGGCTCTGGAATGCCAGAACTACAATCTTTTGATGACATTGCATACATTCGAAAGACCCTAGC
CTTAGATAAAACTGAGCAAGAGGCTTTGGAGTATTTCATGAAACAAATGAATGATGCACATCATGGTGGC
TGGACAACAAAAATGGATTGGATCTTCCACACAATTAAACAGCATGCATTGAACTGA
